Addgene plasmid #229519: pRSF_PcRbcLS
Purpose: Expresses Phaeoceros carolinianus Rubisco large and small subunit (C terminus hexahistidine)
Depositing lab: Laura Gunn. Depositing organization: Cornell University. Publication: Unique biogenesis and kinetics of hornwort Rubiscos revealed by synthetic biology systems. Oh ZG, Robison TA, Loh DH, Ang WSL, Ng JZY, Li FW, Gunn LH. Mol Plant. 2024 Dec 2;17(12):1833-1849. doi: 10.1016/j.molp.2024.10.013. Epub 2024 Nov 2. PubMed 39491367.
Backbone
  Vector backbone: pRSFDuet-1
  Backbone manufacturer: Novagen
  Backbone size w/o insert (bp): 3829
  Total vector size (bp): 5523
  Vector type: Bacterial Expression
Growth in bacteria
  Bacterial resistance: Kanamycin, 50 μg/mL
  Growth temperature: 37°C
  Growth strain: DH5alpha
  Copy number: Unknown
Gene/Insert 1
  Gene/Insert name: Rubisco large subunit (alt name: RbcL)
  Species: Phaeoceros carolinianus
  Insert size (bp): 1428
  Promoter: T7
  Cloning method: Unknown
  Sequencing primers: 5′ Not available
Gene/Insert 2
  Gene/Insert name: Rubisco small subunit (alt name: RbcS)
  Species: Phaeoceros carolinianus
  Insert size (bp): 381
  Mutation: N terminus chloroplast transit peptide truncation
  Promoter: T7
  Tag / fusion protein: hexahistidine (C terminal on insert)
  Cloning method: Unknown
  Sequencing primers: 5′ Not available
Terms and licenses: Academic/Nonprofit Terms; Industry Terms: Not Available to Industry
Depositor comments: Design of Phaeoceros carolinianus Rubisco expression plasmid mirrors Anthoceros agrestis Rubisco expression plasmid, pAaRbcLS as shown in Oh et al 2024 (10.1016/j.molp.2024.10.013).
How to cite: pRSF_PcRbcLS was a gift from Laura Gunn (Addgene plasmid # 229519 ; http://n2t.net/addgene:229519 ; RRID:Addgene_229519)
