[The description below was written by a language model from this plasmid's Addgene catalogue record and pLannotate feature annotations shown in this document.]
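Description:
pRSF_PcRbcLS is a 5.5 kb bacterial expression plasmid built on the Novagen pRSFDuet-1 backbone for co-producing the two subunits of Rubisco from the hornwort Phaeoceros carolinianus in E. coli. It replicates from the RSF1030 origin, which is compatible with other common origins and so allows the plasmid to be maintained alongside additional plasmids in the same cell. Selection is by kanamycin through an aminoglycoside phosphotransferase gene. The backbone also carries lacI with its own promoter, supplying the repressor that binds the lac operators next to the T7 promoters, so expression depends on T7 RNA polymerase in the host and is inducible with IPTG.

The catalogue lists a T7 promoter for each insert. In the annotated sequence, the first T7 promoter/lac operator/ribosome binding site unit of the Duet vector appears to be unoccupied. The second T7-lac unit is followed by the large subunit gene (RbcL, about 1.4 kb), then a further T7 gene 10 ribosome binding site and the small subunit gene (RbcS), with a single T7 terminator downstream. This layout suggests that both subunits are translated from one bicistronic transcript. The RbcS coding sequence lacks its N-terminal chloroplast transit peptide, so it encodes the mature form, and it carries a C-terminal hexahistidine tag for affinity purification of the assembled enzyme. The tag is not annotated under that name in the feature table. The two coding regions are labelled by homology to liverwort and spinach proteins, and the short TcR, AmpR promoter and SET1 fragments are probably incidental annotation matches.

The depositor notes that the design mirrors an equivalent Anthoceros agrestis Rubisco expression plasmid from the same study of hornwort Rubisco biogenesis and kinetics.
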