Features (pLannotate 1.2.2; 20 found; start..end, strand, type, name):
      3..27      +  protein_bind   lac operator: The lac repressor binds to the lac operator to inhibit transcription in E. coli. This inhibition can be relieved by adding lactose or isopropyl-β-D-thiogalactopyranoside (IPTG). lac repressor encoded by lacI
     42..64      +  RBS            RBS: efficient ribosome binding site from bacteriophage T7 gene 10 (Olins and Rangwala, 1989)
    169..187     +  promoter       T7 promoter: promoter for bacteriophage T7 RNA polymerase
    188..212     +  protein_bind   lac operator: The lac repressor binds to the lac operator to inhibit transcription in E. coli. This inhibition can be relieved by adding lactose or isopropyl-β-D-thiogalactopyranoside (IPTG). lac repressor encoded by lacI
    246..268     +  RBS            RBS: efficient ribosome binding site from bacteriophage T7 gene 10 (Olins and Rangwala, 1989)
    276..1700    +  CDS            rbcL: RBL_MARPO - Experimental evidence at protein level: Swiss-Prot protein existence level 1. RuBisCO catalyzes two reactions: the carboxylation of D- ribulose 1,5-bisphosphate, the primary event in carbon dioxide fixation, as well as the oxidative fragmentation of the pentose substrate in the photorespiration process. Both reactions occur simultaneously and in competition at the same active site. From Marchantia polymorpha (Liverwort) (Marchantia aquatica).
   1716..1738    +  RBS            RBS: efficient ribosome binding site from bacteriophage T7 gene 10 (Olins and Rangwala, 1989)
   1746..2102    +  CDS            RBCS1: RBS1_SPIOL - Also known as RBCS. Experimental evidence at protein level: Swiss-Prot protein existence level 1. RuBisCO catalyzes two reactions: the carboxylation of D- ribulose 1,5-bisphosphate, the primary event in carbon dioxide fixation, as well as the oxidative fragmentation of the pentose substrate. Both reactions occur simultaneously and in competition at the same active site. Although the small subunit is not catalytic it is essential for maximal activity. From Spinacia oleracea (Spinach).
   2131..2148    +  CDS            SET1 (fragment): solubility-enhancement tag derived from T7 phage gene 10B
   2156..2203    +  terminator     T7 terminator: transcription terminator for bacteriophage T7 RNA polymerase
   2367..2424    +  promoter       AmpR promoter (fragment): bla
   2433..3248    -  CDS            KanR: aminoglycoside phosphotransferase; aph(3')-Ia; confers resistance to kanamycin in bacteria or G418 (Geneticin®) in eukaryotes
   3249..3340    -  promoter       AmpR promoter: bla
   3356..4105    -  rep_origin     RSF ori: Plasmids containing the RSF 1030 origin of replication can be propagated in E. coli cells that contain additional plasmids with compatible origins.
   4188..4252    -  CDS            TcR (fragment): tetracycline efflux protein; tet; confers resistance to tetracycline
   4267..4288    -  protein_bind   CAP binding site: CAP binding activates transcription in the presence of cAMP. E. coli catabolite activator protein
   4301..5383    -  CDS            lacI: lac repressor; lacI; The lac repressor binds to the lac operator to inhibit transcription in E. coli. This inhibition can be relieved by adding lactose or isopropyl-β-D-thiogalactopyranoside (IPTG).
   5384..5461    -  promoter       lacI promoter: lacI
   5469..5504    -  CDS            TcR (fragment): tetracycline efflux protein; tet; confers resistance to tetracycline
   5507..2       +  promoter       T7 promoter (across the origin): promoter for bacteriophage T7 RNA polymerase
>Addgene plasmid #229519 | pRSF_PcRbcLS | addgene full sequence | sequence record 457204 | Addgene NGS Result
GGGGAATTGTGAGCGGATAACAATTCCCCTGTAGAAATAATTTTGTTTAACTTTAATAAGGAGATATACC
ATGGGCAGCAGCCATCACCATCATCACCACAGCCAGGATCCGAATTCGAGCTCGGCGCGCCTGCAGGTCG
ACAAGCTTGCGGCCGCATAATGCTTAAGTAATACGACTCACTATAGGGGAATTGTGAGCGGATAACAATT
CCCCTGTAGGATCCCAATTCCCCTCTAGAAATAATTTTGTTTAACTTTAAGAAGGAGATATACATATGTC
ACCACAAACGGAGACTAAAGCAGGTGTTGGATTTAAAGCTGGTGTTAAGGATTATAGATTAACCTACTAT
ACTCCTGATTATGAAACCAAGGATACTGATATTTTGGCAGCGTTTCGAATGACTCCTCAACCAGGGGTGC
CAGCTGAAGAAGCAGGAGCCGCAGTAGCTGCTGAATCTTCAACAGGTACATGGACTACTGTTTGGACTGA
TGGACTTACTAGTCTTGATCGTTATAAAGGTCGATGCTATGACATCGAACCTGTTGCTGGAGAAGAGAAT
CAATACATTGCTTATGTTGCTTATCCTTTAGATCTTTTTGAGGAAGGTTCTGTTACCAACATGTTCACAT
CCATCGTAGGTAATGTTTTTGGATTTAAAGCTTTACGAGCCTTGCGTCTGGAAGATTTACGAATCCCACC
TGCTTATTCAAAAACTTTCCAAGGTCCACCTCATGGTATTCAGGTTGAAAGGGATAAATTGAATAAATAT
GGTCGTCCTTTATTAGGATGTACCATTAAACCAAAATTAGGTTTATCTGCTAAAAACTATGGTAGAGCTG
TATATGAATGTCTTCGTGGCGGACTTGATTTCACTAAGGATGATGAGAATGTTAATTCTCAACCTTTCAT
GCGTTGGAGAGATCGTTTCTTGTTCGTAGCAGAAGCTATTTTTAAATCTCAAGCTGAAACAGGCGAGATT
AAGGGGCATTACTTGAATGCGACTGCAGGTACGTGTGAGGAAATGATGAAAAGGGCACATTTTGCTAGAG
AATTAGGGGTGCCTATTGTAATGCACGACTATTTGACAGGAGGTTTTACTGCAAATACGAGTTTGGCTCA
CTACTGTCGAGATAATGGTTTACTTCTCCACATTCATCGTGCTATGCATGCAGTTATCGACAGACAAAGA
AATCATGGTATTCACTTTCGTGTATTAGCTAAAGCATTACGTATGTCTGGTGGAGATCATATTCATTCAG
GTACTGTCGTAGGTAAATTAGAGGGAGAACGTGAAGTAACTTTAGGCTTTGTTGATTTACTTCGCGACGA
TTACATCGAAAAAGATCGAAGTCGTGGTATCTATTTTACTCAAGACTGGGTATCTATGCCTGGTGTTTTG
CCTGTCGCTTCAGGAGGTATTCATGTCTGGCATATGCCTGCTTTAACTGAGATTTTCGGAGATGATTCTG
TATTACAATTTGGTGGGGGAACTCTAGGGCACCCTTGGGGAAATGCACCTGGTGCAGTAGCTAATCGAGT
TGCCTTAGAAGCCTGTGTGCAAGCTCGTAATGAGGGACGTGATCTTGCTCGCCAAGGTAATGAAATTATT
CGCGAAGCTTGTAAGTGGAGTCCAGAATTAGCAGCTGCTTGCGAAGTATGGAAAGAAATTAAATTCGAAT
TTGATACAATTGATACTCTATAAGCTAGAAATAATTTTGTTTAACTTTAAGAAGGAGATATACATATGCA
GGTTTGGAGACCCATTGACAACCCCAGGTTCGAGACTCTGTCGTACTTGCCCCCTCTCACTTCCGACCAG
ATCGCCAAGGAGATCGACTACATGTTGCTCAACAAGTGGATTCCTTGCCTCGAGTTCGACCCAGTTGGAG
TCATCTCCCGCCAGTACCACACCAGCCCCGGATACTATGATGGCCGATACTGGACAATGTGGAAGTTGCC
CATGTTCGGATGCACCGATTCTAGTTCTGTGTTGAGGGAAATTAATAACTGCAAGAGGGAGTACCCCCAA
TGCTTCATCCGTGTGCTGGGATTCGACAACAGCAGGCAGGTGCAGTGCGTCTCCTTCATCGTCCACAAGC
CTTACCATCACCATCATCACCACTAACCTAGGCTGCTGCCACCGCTGAGCAATAACTAGCATAACCCCTT
GGGGCCTCTAAACGGGTCTTGAGGGGTTTTTTGCTGAAACCTCAGGCATTTGAGAAGCACACGGTCACAC
TGCTTCCGGTAGTCAATAAACCGGTAAACCAGCAATAGACATAAGCGGCTATTTAACGACCCTGCCCTGA
ACCGACGACAAGCTGACGACCGGGTCTCCGCAAGTGGCACTTTTCGGGGAAATGTGCGCGGAACCCCTAT
TTGTTTATTTTTCTAAATACATTCAAATATGTATCCGCTCATGAATTAATTCTTAGAAAAACTCATCGAG
CATCAAATGAAACTGCAATTTATTCATATCAGGATTATCAATACCATATTTTTGAAAAAGCCGTTTCTGT
AATGAAGGAGAAAACTCACCGAGGCAGTTCCATAGGATGGCAAGATCCTGGTATCGGTCTGCGATTCCGA
CTCGTCCAACATCAATACAACCTATTAATTTCCCCTCGTCAAAAATAAGGTTATCAAGTGAGAAATCACC
ATGAGTGACGACTGAATCCGGTGAGAATGGCAAAAGTTTATGCATTTCTTTCCAGACTTGTTCAACAGGC
CAGCCATTACGCTCGTCATCAAAATCACTCGCATCAACCAAACCGTTATTCATTCGTGATTGCGCCTGAG
CGAGACGAAATACGCGGTCGCTGTTAAAAGGACAATTACAAACAGGAATCGAATGCAACCGGCGCAGGAA
CACTGCCAGCGCATCAACAATATTTTCACCTGAATCAGGATATTCTTCTAATACCTGGAATGCTGTTTTC
CCGGGGATCGCAGTGGTGAGTAACCATGCATCATCAGGAGTACGGATAAAATGCTTGATGGTCGGAAGAG
GCATAAATTCCGTCAGCCAGTTTAGTCTGACCATCTCATCTGTAACATCATTGGCAACGCTACCTTTGCC
ATGTTTCAGAAACAACTCTGGCGCATCGGGCTTCCCATACAATCGATAGATTGTCGCACCTGATTGCCCG
ACATTATCGCGAGCCCATTTATACCCATATAAATCAGCATCCATGTTGGAATTTAATCGCGGCCTAGAGC
AAGACGTTTCCCGTTGAATATGGCTCATACTCTTCCTTTTTCAATATTATTGAAGCATTTATCAGGGTTA
TTGTCTCATGAGCGGATACATATTTGAATGTATTTAGAAAAATAAACAAATAGGCATGCAGCGCTCTTCC
GCTTCCTCGCTCACTGACTCGCTACGCTCGGTCGTTCGACTGCGGCGAGCGGTGTCAGCTCACTCAAAAG
CGGTAATACGGTTATCCACAGAATCAGGGGATAAAGCCGGAAAGAACATGTGAGCAAAAAGCAAAGCACC
GGAAGAAGCCAACGCCGCAGGCGTTTTTCCATAGGCTCCGCCCCCCTGACGAGCATCACAAAAATCGACG
CTCAAGCCAGAGGTGGCGAAACCCGACAGGACTATAAAGATACCAGGCGTTTCCCCCTGGAAGCTCCCTC
GTGCGCTCTCCTGTTCCGACCCTGCCGCTTACCGGATACCTGTCCGCCTTTCTCCCTTCGGGAAGCGTGG
CGCTTTCTCATAGCTCACGCTGTTGGTATCTCAGTTCGGTGTAGGTCGTTCGCTCCAAGCTGGGCTGTGT
GCACGAACCCCCCGTTCAGCCCGACCGCTGCGCCTTATCCGGTAACTATCGTCTTGAGTCCAACCCGGTA
AGACACGACTTATCGCCACTGGCAGCAGCCATTGGTAACTGATTTAGAGGACTTTGTCTTGAAGTTATGC
ACCTGTTAAGGCTAAACTGAAAGAACAGATTTTGGTGAGTGCGGTCCTCCAACCCACTTACCTTGGTTCA
AAGAGTTGGTAGCTCAGCGAACCTTGAGAAAACCACCGTTGGTAGCGGTGGTTTTTCTTTATTTATGAGA
TGATGAATCAATCGGTCTATCAAGTCAACGAACAGCTATTCCGTTACTCTAGATTTCAGTGCAATTTATC
TCTTCAAATGTAGCACCTGAAGTCAGCCCCATACGATATAAGTTGTAATTCTCATGTTAGTCATGCCCCG
CGCCCACCGGAAGGAGCTGACTGGGTTGAAGGCTCTCAAGGGCATCGGTCGAGATCCCGGTGCCTAATGA
GTGAGCTAACTTACATTAATTGCGTTGCGCTCACTGCCCGCTTTCCAGTCGGGAAACCTGTCGTGCCAGC
TGCATTAATGAATCGGCCAACGCGCGGGGAGAGGCGGTTTGCGTATTGGGCGCCAGGGTGGTTTTTCTTT
TCACCAGTGAGACGGGCAACAGCTGATTGCCCTTCACCGCCTGGCCCTGAGAGAGTTGCAGCAAGCGGTC
CACGCTGGTTTGCCCCAGCAGGCGAAAATCCTGTTTGATGGTGGTTAACGGCGGGATATAACATGAGCTG
TCTTCGGTATCGTCGTATCCCACTACCGAGATGTCCGCACCAACGCGCAGCCCGGACTCGGTAATGGCGC
GCATTGCGCCCAGCGCCATCTGATCGTTGGCAACCAGCATCGCAGTGGGAACGATGCCCTCATTCAGCAT
TTGCATGGTTTGTTGAAAACCGGACATGGCACTCCAGTCGCCTTCCCGTTCCGCTATCGGCTGAATTTGA
TTGCGAGTGAGATATTTATGCCAGCCAGCCAGACGCAGACGCGCCGAGACAGAACTTAATGGGCCCGCTA
ACAGCGCGATTTGCTGGTGACCCAATGCGACCAGATGCTCCACGCCCAGTCGCGTACCGTCTTCATGGGA
GAAAATAATACTGTTGATGGGTGTCTGGTCAGAGACATCAAGAAATAACGCCGGAACATTAGTGCAGGCA
GCTTCCACAGCAATGGCATCCTGGTCATCCAGCGGATAGTTAATGATCAGCCCACTGACGCGTTGCGCGA
GAAGATTGTGCACCGCCGCTTTACAGGCTTCGACGCCGCTTCGTTCTACCATCGACACCACCACGCTGGC
ACCCAGTTGATCGGCGCGAGATTTAATCGCCGCGACAATTTGCGACGGCGCGTGCAGGGCCAGACTGGAG
GTGGCAACGCCAATCAGCAACGACTGTTTGCCCGCCAGTTGTTGTGCCACGCGGTTGGGAATGTAATTCA
GCTCCGCCATCGCCGCTTCCACTTTTTCCCGCGTTTTCGCAGAAACGTGGCTGGCCTGGTTCACCACGCG
GGAAACGGTCTGATAAGAGACACCGGCATACTCTGCGACATCGTATAACGTTACTGGTTTCACATTCACC
ACCCTGAATTGACTCTCTTCCGGGCGCTATCATGCCATACCGCGAAAGGTTTTGCGCCATTCGATGGTGT
CCGGGATCTCGACGCTCTCCCTTATGCGACTCCTGCATTAGGAAATTAATACGACTCACTATA
